Addgene plasmid #182158: KI-eab2-GG
Purpose: Knockin plasmid with homologous arm for making zMADM-GG zebrafish line
Depositing lab: Hui Zong. Depositing organization: University of Virginia. Publication: zMADM (zebrafish mosaic analysis with double markers) for single-cell gene knockout and dual-lineage tracing. Xu B, Kucenas S, Zong H. Proc Natl Acad Sci U S A. 2022 Mar 1;119(9). pii: 2122529119. doi: 10.1073/pnas.2122529119. PubMed 35197298.
Backbone
  Vector backbone: pTol2-eab2-GG
  Backbone size w/o insert (bp): 7326
  Total vector size (bp): 7856
  Vector type: Zebrafish Expression
Growth in bacteria
  Bacterial resistance: Ampicillin, 100 μg/mL
  Growth temperature: 37°C
  Growth strain: DH5alpha
  Copy number: High Copy
Gene/Insert
  Gene/Insert name: Homologous arm
  Species: D. rerio (zebrafish)
  Insert size (bp): 530
  Promoter: eab2
  Cloning method: Restriction Enzyme; 5′ cloning site NsiI (not destroyed); 3′ cloning site XhoI (not destroyed)
  Sequencing primers: 5′ CCACACAGGTCAGAGGTTTGTCC; 3′ GCATTGGAAAGGGTCGCTGG
Terms and licenses: Academic/Nonprofit Terms; Industry Terms: Not Available to Industry
How to cite: KI-eab2-GG was a gift from Hui Zong (Addgene plasmid # 182158 ; http://n2t.net/addgene:182158 ; RRID:Addgene_182158)
