[The description below was written by a language model from this plasmid's Addgene catalogue record and pLannotate feature annotations shown in this document.]
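Description:
KI-eab2-GG is a zebrafish knock-in donor plasmid derived from the pTol2-eab2-GG backbone, made to generate the zMADM-GG line used in zebrafish mosaic analysis with double markers. It is propagated in E. coli as a high-copy plasmid with a ColE1/pUC-type origin and an ampicillin resistance gene. pBluescript-type remnants are also annotated: a partial M13/f1 origin, lac promoter/operator elements, a T3 promoter and an MCS fragment. The catalogued insert is a 530 bp zebrafish homologous arm cloned between NsiI and XhoI sites, which directs targeted integration of the cassette; the record does not name the genomic locus. A short match to medaka tyrosinase next to the backbone is probably sequence associated with the Tol2-derived backbone, though no Tol2 arms are annotated explicitly.

The payload is a split GFP cassette under the eab2 promoter named in the catalogue. Only a tiny chicken β-actin promoter match is annotated in that large, otherwise unlabelled region. An N-terminal portion of EGFP is followed by a minimal FRT site, tandem lox5171, lox2272 and loxP sites and a chimeric intron fragment. A C-terminal GFP portion (annotated as SGFP2-like) and an SV40 polyadenylation signal complete the cassette. Placing the recombinase sites within an intron between the two reporter halves is the hallmark of MADM designs. Recombinase-mediated interchromosomal exchange with a complementary cassette on the homologous chromosome reconstitutes distinct fluorescent markers in daughter cells. This allows single-cell gene knockout combined with dual-lineage tracing.

The two sequence records differ in length: the depositor sequence matches the stated 7,856 bp, while the repository's sequencing result is 8,535 nt. Both show the same feature set and order.
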