Features (pLannotate 1.2.2; 20 found; start..end, strand, type, name):
      7..228     -  rep_origin     M13 ori (fragment) (sequence partly withheld): M13 bacteriophage origin of replication; arrow indicates direction of (+) strand synthesis
    228..515     +  CDS            tyr (fragment) (sequence partly withheld): TYRO_ORYLA - Also known as tyro. Experimental evidence at transcript level: Swiss-Prot protein existence level 2. This is a copper-containing oxidase that functions in the formation of pigments such as melanins and other polyphenolic compounds. From Oryzias latipes (Japanese rice fish) (Japanese killifish).
   2888..2912    +  promoter       chicken β-actin promoter (fragment): contains a 21-bp deletion relative to the standard chicken β-actin promoter
   4426..4710    +  CDS            EGFP (fragment): EGFP is a basic (constitutively fluorescent) green fluorescent protein published in 1996, derived from Aequorea victoria. It is reported to be a rapidly-maturing weak dimer with moderate acid sensitivity.
   4751..4784    +  protein_bind   FRT (minimal): supports FLP-mediated excision but not integration (Turan and Bode, 2011) FLP recombinase from the Saccharomyces cerevisiae 2μ plasmid
   4819..4852    +  protein_bind   lox5171: Cre-mediated recombination occurs in the 8-bp core sequence (GTACACAT). lox5171 sites are compatible with each other, but incompatible with loxP or loxN sites (Lee and Saito, 1988). Cre recombinase
   4853..4886    +  protein_bind   lox2272: Cre-mediated recombination occurs in the 8-bp core sequence (GGATACTT). lox2272 sites are compatible with each other, but incompatible with loxP or loxN sites (Lee and Saito, 1988). Cre recombinase
   4887..4920    +  protein_bind   loxP: Cre-mediated recombination occurs in the 8-bp core sequence (GCATACAT). Cre recombinase
   4921..5000    +  intron         chimeric intron (fragment): chimera between introns from human β-globin and immunoglobulin heavy chain genes
   5033..5482    +  CDS            SGFP2(206A) (fragment): SGFP2(206A) is a basic (constitutively fluorescent) green fluorescent protein published in 2007, derived from Aequorea victoria. It has moderate acid sensitivity.
   5516..5637    -  polyA_signal   SV40 poly(A) signal: SV40 polyadenylation signal
   5660..5743    -  CDS            large T antigen (fragment): large T antigen from SV40 (simian virus 40)
   6309..6349    -  misc_feature   MCS (fragment): pBluescript multiple cloning site
   6362..6380    -  promoter       T3 promoter: promoter for bacteriophage T3 RNA polymerase
   6425..6441    -  protein_bind   lac operator: The lac repressor binds to the lac operator to inhibit transcription in E. coli. This inhibition can be relieved by adding lactose or isopropyl-β-D-thiogalactopyranoside (IPTG). lac repressor encoded by lacI
   6449..6479    -  promoter       lac promoter: promoter for the E. coli lac operon
   6494..6515    -  protein_bind   CAP binding site: CAP binding activates transcription in the presence of cAMP. E. coli catabolite activator protein
   6528..6620    -  CDS            lacI (fragment): lac repressor; lacI; The lac repressor binds to the lac operator to inhibit transcription in E. coli. This inhibition can be relieved by adding lactose or isopropyl-β-D-thiogalactopyranoside (IPTG).
   6803..7391    -  rep_origin     ori: high-copy-number ColE1/pMB1/pBR322/pUC origin of replication
   7563..1       -  CDS            bla(M) (fragment) (across the origin): β-lactamase lacking the signal sequence; bla(M); allows cytosolic expression of β-lactamase
>Addgene plasmid #182158 | KI-eab2-GG | depositor full sequence | sequence record 352447 | KI-eab2-GG sequence 7856 bps
CCACCTAAATTGTAAGCGTTAATATTTTGTTAAAATTCGCGTTAAATTTTTGTTAAATCAGCTCATTTTT
TAACCAATAGGCCGAAATCGGCAAAATCCCTTATAAATCAAAAGAATAGACCGAGATAGGGT
[37 nt withheld, positions 133-169]
AAAGAACGTGGACTCCAACGTCAAAGG
[32 nt withheld, positions 197-228]
GCTGGCTAAGAACTCATCAGCCTCCCCGGTCCATCTACCCACGTACCAATGCACCAATTGGCCACAATGA
CGGCTACTACATGGTGCCATTCCTTCCTCTTTATAGGAATGGAGACTACCTCCTGTCCAACAAGGCTCTT
GGATACGAGTACGCCTACCTGTTGGACCCAGGTCATTGCACAACACCAGAAATGCCCTCTGATCTGCAAA
AGACGTGAATATCTGTTCAGACACCCATATCCACTCTGTTCCACACAGGTCAGAGGTTTGTCCAGGAGTT
CTTGACAGAGGTGTAAAAAGTACTCAAAAATTTTACTCAAGTGAAAGTACAAGTACTTAGGGAAAATTTT
ACTCAATTAAAAGTAAAAGTATCTGGCTAGAATCTTACTTGAGTAAAAGTAAAAAAGTACTCCATTAAAA
TTGTACTTGAGTATTAAGGAAGTAAAAGTAAAAGCAAGAAAGAAAACTAGAGATTCTTGTTTAAGCTTTT
AATCTCAAAAAACATTAAATGAAATGCATTTCCAGATGAGTTCACCACCCTGTGCTTTAACGTGACTGCA
GGAGCAACACTCTTAAGTCTCTCCCCAATCAGCGTATGTGAAGCGTGAGAGTGAGAGTTAGAAGATAAAT
GAGGTTTTTTAGTTTATTTTTGGTTGCTGGAGGTTGGCTTGAAGGTGAGATCCTTTCGTAGACAAAATTA
CTCAATCAATTTGTATGGCTGGTAGGTTGAGTTAGCCTTGGACTGCTTATGTAATGGGGTTGAAAACTTG
AGCCCCTTCTGTTCTGCACCATTAACATCACCATTTATCACCTTTAGCTGAAATCTTCATTCTCACTTTT
CACTCTCTAAAACTGCTTTTGGCAATGTTTCGCGGATCTTATGTTGGTGTTTTTCAATGTATGATCGCGT
TTCAGGCCATTAAATGGATTTTTACTTCAAGTCTGATCAATAGGCGGCTTAACTGGACCCAAGTGCTTTC
TTAGGCTGTCAGTATCTTTAGAGGAAGGTGAAGTGATATTAGAAATCCAAATTTAGGCCTGTAAGGAAAC
TCGAGCAGGGGGATCATCTAATCAAGCACAAATAAGGGGCGTGTAACACAAAAGCCAGCGACCCTTTCCA
ATGCAAATCAAACTTGCAATTCTTTGCCGTTTTTATCATTTAAGTGTCGGCTTAAGGTCCACTATCAGAT
GTAAACAGCCTTATCTAACAAAGGTATCATTACATTCTGAAATTCTCAGGCATGCAAGCTAGAGTGCTTT
TACAATGTAGATTGTGTCAAAGCAGCTTAACTTAGAGGATTAGTATAGTAAATTGAAACTGTGTCAGTCC
ATTTTTTAAGAGTTTAAGTTCAGTTCAGTTTAGTTCAGTGTGAGTTAATTTTTACTGCTGAGAGTCCAAA
CACTAAAGAGCAAATCCAAATACACAAGTCAATAAATAAACTCAATGATGGGCTAAAGATCTGGGGAAAT
CTGCAGATTTCTGTGCGCACAGATTCTGTGTGGGCCTAGTCATTACCTATACTCAACGTTTACTCTGAGA
AACTTCCATATTTTAGAGGTAAAATGCTCAGAATTGTAAAAAGTCTTGTCAAAATACTTGGAATTTGCCA
AAAACAAAATAAAAGTCACATCACCTCATTGTCCTTGGTATCAGCAAGCACTTTTAACACAATCAGCTGT
TTTTGTTTATAACTCCCACTGAAGGCCATGTGCATTACTCCCAAGTTACACAGTAAAAAGTCACATGTAG
TTTATCATGATCACTGCTGCTCAAGCACAGCTTTATCTGTTATTCAGTGTGGCAATATCTGAAATGTGTG
CAAAATATTATTTATTGTAGCTGATCACCAACACTTTCAGTGTTTTTTTTTTCTACTTTTAATGAGAATT
ATGTTCTTAGGATTTATCCTTATAAACCTCTTTAAAAAGAAATGTTATGTCTGCATAGACACGACATGAA
ATTATGAACAGAAAATTTAACTATTTAAGATCAAGACTTGACATATAACATTTCTAATGAACATTAAACC
TGAGGTAGGCCCACTTGCAAAAATGTAACTGCTATCACTCACTTTATACATCATTGTGTAACTTGTACAC
ACAAAAATAGTGAAGCAATGTGGCATGGAATGCAGGTCCCATTCATTCAAAGTTATTAAAGCACTTTCTT
AAAGTGCATTACTACTGAGCTAAGACCAGCTAGTTGCTCATACAACATACTACAAGTAGTGTCATCCTAA
TTTGGATAAAAAAAATGTCCATTTTATACATGGAAAAGTACTCATTAGATCCCCCATTGTTTGTATTACG
GTATTTCGTGAACACAAGAGGTAAATGACCTACAGAGCTGCTGTTGTGTTAGATTGAAAACACAACACAG
GATCATGGAGGCATCCATCATTATGACGCATTCTGCCACTTGTAACTCTGCACAGACTTTTTGAAAAGTT
TAATTGAGTCTTGGCGTTGTCGCAGAAAAATACGAAAAATTCTGTGTTAAAATTTGCAAATAAAAATTCC
AGTTTTATAGGAAATCGCCATGGCCTTGTTCTTTAACCAGTTAAGCTTCCCCTTCTTTCACTCTCAAGTT
GCAAGAAGCAAGTGTAGCAATGTGCACGCGACAGCCGGGTGTGTGACGCTGGACCAATCAGAGCACAGAG
CTCCGAAAGTTTACCTTTTATGGCTAGAGCCGGGTATGTGCCGTCATATAAAAGAGCGCGCCCAGCTTTT
CAGCCTCACTTTGAGCTCCTCCACACGCAGCTAGTGCGGAATATCATCTGCTTGTAACCCATTCTCTTAA
GTCGACAACCCCCCAAACCCAAGGTGAGTTGGTTTTACAGTTTTTAAGCGTTTAATTATAGTTTCTATCT
ATTAATGTTAAGTAAAATGTGTAAATGGATAAATATGATTTGATGAAGTCTTTAGACAGTTCATAACGGT
CTCTTTGTAGTTATCTACTAGGTTTGATTTATAAGTGGTGGTTCTTTTGATAATCTATGTTACATTTAAT
AAATATTGGCTGTATCTTAACTTTTTTGTAGCGTTAGTGGATGTGGCAGGTGAGAATGTCGGTAATTTAA
CGTGACCAGTCGTAGGCACGACATTGAACATTGAATAGGCCGGTGTGAAATGGGTGTTAAGTCTTAATAT
AAAGTTGTGTTCTGGCTAATCTCTCTTTAACAGCCATAAATGTGATTTTTAACTACAGTTTTGAGGGTGC
TGGTGAGCATGTTGCACACTTGATGGATAGCCGGCATGGGAAGTTCTTTGTGCAGGCAGTGCTGCAGCAG
GGTGTGACCTACTTTAGCTAGCCGGCTAACCAGCTCTCATCTGATGTAACGTAAACCCCATCAATCTAAC
ATCGGCTCATTCGTGCTTTATAAGATCGAAGATCTTGTTATTAGTAACGGGTATTGGCATTTAGTTTTAA
CTTGGTTAATTTTCTTTTTGTTATGTGTTCTATTTAAATGTAGCCTGCAGCCCCCTCTGTCTTTAATGAA
GCTGAAGATTAACGTTAACGTTAGTGAAGTGTTGTATCCGCTATGAAAGATTTGAATTTTAGAGGTGTGG
TCCACTTTAATAACGGCTGCGGAGTTCTCTGGCTGCACTTCAGCCGCTGTGACTGTCGAAGCAGAGCCCA
TCAGTTTTTCAGGATCTCGGTGATTTTTGAGGCTAGACTATGAACTGAACCGACTGAGAGTGACCGTCCA
GAAATGCTTTAGTGTGAAGTCTCCGCTCACGAGGAGTCCGTGGACTGACTGCAGATCTGTGACGCAGTAA
CACCCGGCGGCAGACACCCGTTGAAATGCGGTTGTGTAATTGATCGCAGGCGAGGGTGGAAGAGGATGTG
AAACTTCATTTGTGTAAAATTTAGGGAGTGGTCCTGGTGTGATGAATGTCGAAATCTGTTCCTTTTTACT
GAGCCCTACGACTCTGGCTGAGTGCCACACCGCCGGCAGCCGCAAAGCGGCTCAAACCATTGCCTTTTAT
GGTAATAATGAGAGAATGCAGAGGGACTTCCTTTGTCTGGCATATCTGAGGCGCGCGCTGTCACTAGCGC
CCACCAGCGGTCAGACTGTAGAATGCAGAGCAAAACAGGAAGTTGACTCCAGATGGTCACATGCTTGCTG
AAACGCCTCTCCCTGGCAGCAGTGCAATTCTAACAGTTTCCCTTTCTTTTACAGTGGATCCGCCACCATG
GTGAGCAAGGGCGAGGAGCTGTTCACCGGGGTGGTGCCCATCCTGGTCGAGCTGGACGGCGACGTAAACG
GCCACAAGTTCAGCGTGTCCGGCGAGGGCGAGGGCGATGCCACCTACGGCAAGCTGACCCTGAAGTTCAT
CTGCACCACCGGCAAGCTGCCCGTGCCCTGGCCCACCCTCGTGACCACCCTGACCTACGGCGTGCAGTGC
TTCAGCCGCTACCCCGACCACATGAAGCAGCACGACTTCTTCAAGTCCGCCATGCCCGAAGGTTGGTATC
AAAGATCTTAACTTTAAATAATGCCAATTATTTAAAGTTACCGAAGTTCCTATTCTCTAGAAAGTATAGG
AACTTCGAAGTTCCTATTCTTCAAAAGGTATAGGAACTTCATAACTTCGTATAGTACACATTATACGAAG
TTATATAACTTCGTATAGGATACTTTATACGAAGTTATATAACTTCGTATAGCATACATTATACGAAGTT
ATGGTTACAAGACAGGTTTAAGGAGACCAATAGAAACTGGGCATGTGGAGACAGAGAAGACTCTTGGGTT
TCTGATAGGCACTGACTCTCTCTGCCTATTGGTCTATTTTCCCACCCTTAGGGTACGTCCAGGAGCGCAC
CATCTTCTTCAAGGACGACGGCAACTACAAGACCCGCGCCGAGGTGAAGTTCGAGGGCGACACCCTGGTG
AACCGCATCGAGCTGAAGGGCATCGACTTCAAGGAGGACGGCAACATCCTGGGGCACAAGCTGGAGTACA
ACTACAACAGCCACAACGTCTATATCATGGCCGACAAGCAGAAGAACGGCATCAAGGCGAACTTCAAGAT
CCGCCACAACATCGAGGACGGCGGCGTGCAGCTCGCCGACCACTACCAGCAGAACACCCCCATCGGCGAC
GGCCCCGTGCTGCTGCCCGACAACCACTACCTGAGCACCCAGTCCGCCCTGAGCAAAGACCCCAACGAGA
AGCGCGATCACATGGTCCTGCTGGAGTTCGTGACCGCCGCCGGGATCACTCTCGGCATGGACGAGCTTTA
CAAGTAACATATGTAAGTATACTTGATATCGACATGATAAGATACATTGATGAGTTTGGACAAACCACAA
CTAGAATGCAGTGAAAAAAATGCTTTATTTGTGAAATTTGTGATGCTATTGCTTTATTTGTAACCATTAT
AAGCTGCAATAAACAAGTTAACAACAACAATTGCATTCATTTTATGTTTCAGGTTCAGGGGGAGGTGTGG
GAGGTTTTTTAAAGCAAGTAAAACCTCTACAAATGTGGTATGGCTGATTATGATCCTCTAGATCAGATCT
GCGAAGATACGGCCACGGGTGCTCTTGATCCTGTGGCTGATTTTGGACTGTGCTGCTCGCAGCTGCTGAT
GAATCACATACTTCCTCCATTTTCTTCCACTGATTGACTGTTATAATTTCCCTAATTTCCAGGTCAAGGT
GCTGTGCATTGTGGTAATAGATGTGACATGACGTCACTTCCAAAGGACCAATGAACATGTCTGACCAATT
TCATATAATGTGAAAACGATTTTCATAGGCAGAATAAATAACATTTAAATTAAACTGGGCATCAGCGCAA
TTCAATTGGTTTGGTAATAGCAAGGGAAAATAGAATGAAGTGATCTCCAAAAAATAAGTACTTTTTGACT
GTAAATAAAATTGTAAGGAGTAAAAAGTACTTTTTTTTCTAAAAAAATGTAATTAAGTAAAAGTAAAAGT
ATTGATTTTTAATTGTACTCAAGTAAAGTAAAAATCCCCAAAAATAATACTTAAGTACAGTAATCAAGTA
AAATTACTCAAGTACTTTACACCTCTGGTTCTTGACCCCCTACCTTCAGCAAGCCCAGCAGATCCACTAG
TTCTAGAGCGGCCGCCACCGCGGTGGAGCTCCAGCTTTTGTTCCCTTTAGTGAGGGTTAATTGCGCGCTT
GGCGTAATCATGGTCATAGCTGTTTCCTGTGTGAAATTGTTATCCGCTCACAATTCCACACAACATACGA
GCCGGAAGCATAAAGTGTAAAGCCTGGGGTGCCTAATGAGTGAGCTAACTCACATTAATTGCGTTGCGCT
CACTGCCCGCTTTCCAGTCGGGAAACCTGTCGTGCCAGCTGCATTAATGAATCGGCCAACGCGCGGGGAG
AGGCGGTTTGCGTATTGGGCGCTCTTCCGCTTCCTCGCTCACTGACTCGCTGCGCTCGGTCGTTCGGCTG
CGGCGAGCGGTATCAGCTCACTCAAAGGCGGTAATACGGTTATCCACAGAATCAGGGGATAACGCAGGAA
AGAACATGTGAGCAAAAGGCCAGCAAAAGGCCAGGAACCGTAAAAAGGCCGCGTTGCTGGCGTTTTTCCA
TAGGCTCCGCCCCCCTGACGAGCATCACAAAAATCGACGCTCAAGTCAGAGGTGGCGAAACCCGACAGGA
CTATAAAGATACCAGGCGTTTCCCCCTGGAAGCTCCCTCGTGCGCTCTCCTGTTCCGACCCTGCCGCTTA
CCGGATACCTGTCCGCCTTTCTCCCTTCGGGAAGCGTGGCGCTTTCTCATAGCTCACGCTGTAGGTATCT
CAGTTCGGTGTAGGTCGTTCGCTCCAAGCTGGGCTGTGTGCACGAACCCCCCGTTCAGCCCGACCGCTGC
GCCTTATCCGGTAACTATCGTCTTGAGTCCAACCCGGTAAGACACGACTTATCGCCACTGGCAGCAGCCA
CTGGTAACAGGATTAGCAGAGCGAGGTATGTAGGCGGTGCTACAGAGTTCTTGAAGTGGTGGCCTAACTA
CGGCTACACTAGAAGGACAGTATTTGGTATCTGCGCTCTGCTGAAGCCAGTTACCTTCGGAAAAAGAGTT
GGTAGCTCTTGATCCGGCAAACAAACCACCGCTGGTAGCGGTGGTTTTTTTGTTTGCAAGCAGCAGATTA
CGCGCAGAAAAAAAGGATCTCAAGAAGATCCTTTGATCTTTTCTACGGGGTCTGACGCTCAGTGGAACGA
AAACTCACGTTAAGGGATTTTGGTCATGAGATTATCAAAAAGGATCTTCACCTAGATCCTTTTAAATTAA
AAATGAAGTTTTAAATCAATCTAAAGTATATATGAGTAAACTTGGTCTGACAGTTACCAATGCTTAATCA
GTGAGGCACCTATCTCAGCGATCTGTCTATTTCGTTCATCCATAGTTGCCTGACTCCCCGTCGTGTAGAT
AACTACGATACGGGAGGGCTTACCATCTGGCCCCAGTGCTGCAATGATACCGCGAGACCCACGCTCACCG
GCTCCAGATTTATCAGCAATAAACCAGCCAGCCGGAAGGGCCGAGCGCAGAAGTGGTCCTGCAACTTTAT
CCGCCTCCATCCAGTCTATTAATTGTTGCCGGGAAGCTAGAGTAAGTAGTTCGCCAGTTAATAGTTTG
