Features (pLannotate 1.2.2; 21 found; start..end, strand, type, name):
    269..348     -  intron         chimeric intron (fragment): chimera between introns from human β-globin and immunoglobulin heavy chain genes
    349..382     -  protein_bind   loxP: Cre-mediated recombination occurs in the 8-bp core sequence (GCATACAT). Cre recombinase
    383..416     -  protein_bind   lox2272: Cre-mediated recombination occurs in the 8-bp core sequence (GGATACTT). lox2272 sites are compatible with each other, but incompatible with loxP or loxN sites (Lee and Saito, 1988). Cre recombinase
    417..450     -  protein_bind   lox5171: Cre-mediated recombination occurs in the 8-bp core sequence (GTACACAT). lox5171 sites are compatible with each other, but incompatible with loxP or loxN sites (Lee and Saito, 1988). Cre recombinase
    485..518     -  protein_bind   FRT (minimal): supports FLP-mediated excision but not integration (Turan and Bode, 2011) FLP recombinase from the Saccharomyces cerevisiae 2μ plasmid
    559..843     -  CDS            EGFP (fragment): EGFP is a basic (constitutively fluorescent) green fluorescent protein published in 1996, derived from Aequorea victoria. It is reported to be a rapidly-maturing weak dimer with moderate acid sensitivity.
   2354..2378    -  promoter       chicken β-actin promoter (fragment): contains a 21-bp deletion relative to the standard chicken β-actin promoter
   4743..5030    -  CDS            tyr (fragment) (sequence partly withheld): TYRO_ORYLA - Also known as tyro. Experimental evidence at transcript level: Swiss-Prot protein existence level 2. This is a copper-containing oxidase that functions in the formation of pigments such as melanins and other polyphenolic compounds. From Oryzias latipes (Japanese rice fish) (Japanese killifish).
   5030..5251    +  rep_origin     M13 ori (fragment) (sequence partly withheld): M13 bacteriophage origin of replication; arrow indicates direction of (+) strand synthesis
   5277..5381    +  promoter       AmpR promoter: bla
   5382..6242    +  CDS            AmpR: β-lactamase; bla; confers resistance to ampicillin, carbenicillin, and related antibiotics
   6413..7001    +  rep_origin     ori: high-copy-number ColE1/pMB1/pBR322/pUC origin of replication
   7184..7276    +  CDS            lacI (fragment): lac repressor; lacI; The lac repressor binds to the lac operator to inhibit transcription in E. coli. This inhibition can be relieved by adding lactose or isopropyl-β-D-thiogalactopyranoside (IPTG).
   7289..7310    +  protein_bind   CAP binding site: CAP binding activates transcription in the presence of cAMP. E. coli catabolite activator protein
   7325..7355    +  promoter       lac promoter: promoter for the E. coli lac operon
   7363..7379    +  protein_bind   lac operator: The lac repressor binds to the lac operator to inhibit transcription in E. coli. This inhibition can be relieved by adding lactose or isopropyl-β-D-thiogalactopyranoside (IPTG). lac repressor encoded by lacI
   7424..7442    +  promoter       T3 promoter: promoter for bacteriophage T3 RNA polymerase
   7455..7495    +  misc_feature   MCS (fragment): pBluescript multiple cloning site
   8061..8144    +  CDS            large T antigen (fragment): large T antigen from SV40 (simian virus 40)
   8167..8288    +  polyA_signal   SV40 poly(A) signal: SV40 polyadenylation signal
   8322..236     -  CDS            SGFP2(206A) (fragment) (across the origin): SGFP2(206A) is a basic (constitutively fluorescent) green fluorescent protein published in 2007, derived from Aequorea victoria. It has moderate acid sensitivity.
>Addgene plasmid #182158 | KI-eab2-GG | addgene full sequence | sequence record 362198 | Addgene NGS Result
ATCTTGAAGTTCGCCTTGATGCCGTTCTTCTGCTTGTCGGCCATGATATAGACGTTGTGGCTGTTGTAGT
TGTACTCCAGCTTGTGCCCCAGGATGTTGCCGTCCTCCTTGAAGTCGATGCCCTTCAGCTCGATGCGGTT
CACCAGGGTGTCGCCCTCGAACTTCACCTCGGCGCGGGTCTTGTAGTTGCCGTCGTCCTTGAAGAAGATG
GTGCGCTCCTGGACGTACCCTAAGGGTGGGAAAATAGACCAATAGGCAGAGAGAGTCAGTGCCTATCAGA
AACCCAAGAGTCTTCTCTGTCTCCACATGCCCAGTTTCTATTGGTCTCCTTAAACCTGTCTTGTAACCAT
AACTTCGTATAATGTATGCTATACGAAGTTATATAACTTCGTATAAAGTATCCTATACGAAGTTATATAA
CTTCGTATAATGTGTACTATACGAAGTTATGAAGTTCCTATACCTTTTGAAGAATAGGAACTTCGAAGTT
CCTATACTTTCTAGAGAATAGGAACTTCGGTAACTTTAAATAATTGGCATTATTTAAAGTTAAGATCTTT
GATACCAACCTTCGGGCATGGCGGACTTGAAGAAGTCGTGCTGCTTCATGTGGTCGGGGTAGCGGCTGAA
GCACTGCACGCCGTAGGTCAGGGTGGTCACGAGGGTGGGCCAGGGCACGGGCAGCTTGCCGGTGGTGCAG
ATGAACTTCAGGGTCAGCTTGCCGTAGGTGGCATCGCCCTCGCCCTCGCCGGACACGCTGAACTTGTGGC
CGTTTACGTCGCCGTCCAGCTCGACCAGGATGGGCACCACCCCGGTGAACAGCTCCTCGCCCTTGCTCAC
CATGGTGGCGGATCCACTGTAAAAGAAAGGGAAACTGTTAGAATTGCACTGCTGCCAGGGAGAGGCGTTT
CAGCAAGCATGTGACCATCTGGAGTCAACTTCCTGTTTTGCTCTGCATTCTACAGTCTGACCGCTGGTGG
GCGCTAGTGACAGCGCGCGCCTCAGATATGCCAGACAAAGGAAGTCCCTCTGCATTCTCTCATTATTACC
ATAAAAGGCAATGGTTTGAGCCGCTTTGCGGCTGCCGGCGGTGTGGCACTCAGCCAGAGTCGTAGGGCTC
AGTAAAAAGGAACAGATTTCGACATTCATCACACCAGGACCACTCCCTAAATTTTACACAAATGAAGTTT
CACATCCTCTTCCACCCTCGCCTGCGATCAATTACACAACCGCATTTCAACGGGTGTCTGCCGCCGGGTG
TTACTGCGTCACAGATCTGCAGTCAGTCCACGGACTCCTCGTGAGCGGAGACTTCACACTAAAGCATTTC
TGGACGGTCACTCTCAGTCGGTTCAGTTCATAGTCTAGCCTCAAAAATCACCGAGATCCTGAAAAACTGA
CGGGCTCTGCTTCGACAGTCACAGCGGCTGAAGTGCAGCCAGAGAACTCCGCAGCCGTTATTAAAGTGGA
CCACACCTCTAAAATTCAAAACTCTTTCATAGCGGATACAATACTTCACTAACGTTAATCTTCAGCTTCA
TTAAAGACGGAGGGGGCTGCAGGCTACATTTAAATAGAACACATAACAAAAAGAAAATTAACCAAGTTCA
AACTAAATGCCAATACCCGTTACTAATAACAAGATCTTCGATCTTATAAAGCACGAATGGGCCGATGTTA
GATTGATGGGGTTTACGTTACATCAGATGAGAGCTGGTTAGCCGGCTAGCTAAAGTAGGTCACACCCTGC
TGCAGCACTGCCTGCACAAAGAACTTCCCATGCCGGCTATCCATCAAGTGTGCAACATGCTCACCAGCAC
CCTCAAAACTGTAGTTAAAAATCACATTTATGGCTGTTGAAGAGAGATTAGCCAGAACACAACTTTATAT
TAAGACTTAACACCCATTTCACACCGGCCCATTCAATGTTCAATGTCGTGCCTACGACTGGTCACGTTAA
ATTACCGACATTCTCACCTGCCACATCCACTAACGCTACAAAAAAAGTTAAGATACAGCCAATATTTATT
AAATGTAACAGATATTATCAAAAGAACCACCATTTATAAATCAAACCTAGTAGATAACTACAAAGAGACC
GTTATGAACTGTCTAAAGACTTCATCAAATCATATTTATCCATTTACACATTTTACTTAACATTAATAGA
TAGAAACTATAATTAAACGCTTAAAAACTGCAAAACCAACTCACCTTGGGTTTGGGGGGTTGTCGACTTA
AGAGAATGGGTTACAAGCAGATGATATTCCGCACTAGCTGCGTGTGGAGGAGCTCAAAGTGAGGCTGAGA
CGCTGGGCGCGCTCTTTTATATGACGGCACATACCCGGCTCTAGCCATAAAAGGTAAACTTTCGGAGCTC
TGTGCTCTGATTGGTCCAGCGTCACACACCCGGCTGTCGCGTGCACATTGCTACACTTGCTTCTTGCAAC
TTGAGAGTGAAAGAAGGGGAAGCTTAACTGGTTAAAGAACAAGGCCTTGGCGATTTCCTATAAAACTGGA
ATTTTTATTTGCAAATTTTAACACAGAATTTTTCGTATTTTTCTGCGACAACGCCAAGACTCAATTCAAC
GTTTCAAAAAGTCTGTGCAGAGTTACAAGTGGCAGAATGCGTCATAATGATGGATGCCTCCATGATCCTG
TGTTGTGTTTTCAATCTAACACAACAGCAGCTCTGTAGGTCATTTACCTCTTGTGTTCACGAAATACCGT
AATACAAACAATGGGGGATCTAATGAGTACTTTTCCATGTATAAAATGGACATTTTTTTTATCCAAATTA
GGATGACACTACTTGTAGTATGTTGTAGGAGCAACTAGCTGGTCTTAGCTCAGTAGTAATGCACTTTAAG
AAAGTGCTTTAATAACTTTGAATGAATGGGACCTGCATTCCATGCCACATTGCTTCACTATTTTTGTGTG
TACAAGTTACACAATGATGTATAAAGTGAGTGATAGCAGTTACATTTTTGCAAGTGGGCCTACCTCAGGT
TTAATGTTCATTAGAAATGTTATATGTCAAGTCTTGGTCTTAAATAGTTAAATTTTCTGTTCATAATTTC
ATGTCGTGTCTATGCAGACATAACATTTCTTTTTAAAGAGGTTTATAAGGATAAATCCTAAGAACATAAT
TCTCATTAAAAGTAGAAAAAAAAACACTGAAAGTGTTGGTGATCAGCTACAATAAATAATATTTTGCACA
CATTTCAGATGTTACCACACTGAATAACAGATAAAGCTGTGCTTGAGCAGCAGTGATCATGATAAACTAC
ATGTGACTTTTTACTGTGTAACTTGGGAGTAATGCACATGGCCTTCAGTGGGAGTTATAAACAAAAACAG
CTGATTGTGTTAAAAGTGCTTGCTGATACCAAGGACAATGAGGTGATGTGACTTTTATTTTGTTTTCGGC
AAATTCCAAGTATTTTGACAAGACTTTTTACAATTCTGAGCATTTTGCCTCTAAAATATGGAAGTTTCTC
AGAGTAAACGTTGAGTATAGGTAATGCCTAGGCCCTGACTGTGCGCACAGAAATCTGTAGATTTCCCCAG
ATCTTTAGCCCATCATTGAGTTTATTTATTGACTTGTGTATTTGGATTTGCTCTTTAGTGTTTGGACTCT
CAGCAGTAAAAATTAACCCACACTGAACTAAACTGAACTGAACTTAAACTCTTAAAAATGGACTGACACA
GTTTCAATTTACTATACTAATCTTCTAAGTTAAGCTGCTTTGACACAATCTACATTGTAAAAGCACTCTA
GCTTGCATGCCTGAGAATTTCAGAATGTAATGATACCTTTGTTAGATAAGGCTGTTTACATCTGATAGTG
GACCTTAAGCCGACACTTAAATGATAAAAACGGCAAAGAATTGCAAGTTTGATTTGCATTGGAAAGGGTC
GCTGGCTTTTGTGTTACACGCCCCTTATTTGTGCTTGATTAGATGATCCCCCTGCTCGAGTTTCCTTACA
GGCCTAAATTTGGATTTCTAATATCACTTCACCTTCCTCTAAAGATACTGACAGCCTAAGAAAGCACTTG
GGTCCAGTTAAGCCGCCTATTGATCAGACTTGAAGTAAAAATCTATTTAATGGCCTGAAACGCGATCATA
CATTGAAAAACACCAACATAAGATCCGCGAAACATTGCCAAAAGCAGTTTTAGAGAGTGAAAAGTGAGAA
TGAAGATTTCAGCTAAAGGTGATAAATGGTGATGTTAATGGTGCAGAACAGAAGGGGCTCAAGTTTTCAA
CCCCATTACATAAGCAGTCCAAGGCTAACTCAACCTACCAGCCATACAAATTGATTGAGTAATTTTGTCC
ACGAAAGGATCTCACCTTCAAGCCAACCTCCAGCAACCAAAAATAAACTAAAAAACCTCATTTATCTTCT
AACTCTCACTCTCACGCTTCACATACGCTGATTGGGGAGAGACTTAAGAGTGTTGCTCCTGCAGTCACGT
TAAAGCACAGGGTGGTGAACTCATCTGGAAATGCATTTCATTTAATGTTTTTTGAGATTAAAAGCTTAAA
CAAGAATCTCTAGTTTTCTTTCTTGCTTTTACTTTTACTTCCTTAATACTCAAGTACAATTTTAATGGAG
TACTTTTTTACTTTTACTCAAGTAAGATTCTAGCCAGATACTTTTACTTTTAATTGAGTAAAATTTTCCC
TAAGTACTTGTACTTTCACTTGAGTAAAATTTTTGAGTACTTTTTACACCTCTGTCAAGAACTCCTGGAC
AAACCTCTGACCTGTGTGGAACAGAGTGGATATGGGTGTCTGAACAGATATTCACGTCTTTTGCAGATCA
GAGGGCATTTCTGGTGTTGTGCAATGACCTGGGTCCAACAGGTAGGCGTACTCGTATCCAAGAGCATTGT
TGGACAGGAGGTAGTCTCCATTCCTATAAAGAGGAAGGAATGGCACCATGTAGTAGCCGTCATTGTGGCC
AATTGGTGCATTGGTACGTGGGTAGATGGACCGGGGAGGCTGATGAGTTCTTAGCCAGC
[32 nt withheld, positions 5030-5061]
CCTTTGACGTTGGAGTCCACGTTCTTT
[37 nt withheld, positions 5089-5125]
ACCCTATCTCGGTCTATTCTTTTGATTTATAAGGGATTTTGCCGATTTCGGCCTATTGGTTAAAAAATGA
GCTGATTTAACAAAAATTTAACGCGAATTTTAACAAAATATTAACGCTTACAATTTAGGTGGCACTTTTC
GGGGAAATGTGCGCGGAACCCCTATTTGTTTATTTTTCTAAATACATTCAAATATGTATCCGCTCATGAG
ACAATAACCCTGATAAATGCTTCAATAATATTGAAAAAGGAAGAGTATGAGTATTCAACATTTCCGTGTC
GCCCTTATTCCCTTTTTTGCGGCATTTTGCCTTCCTGTTTTTGCTCACCCAGAAACGCTGGTGAAAGTAA
AAGATGCTGAAGATCAGTTGGGTGCACGAGTGGGTTACATCGAACTGGATCTCAACAGCGGTAAGATCCT
TGAGAGTTTTCGCCCCGAAGAACGTTTTCCAATGATGAGCACTTTTAAAGTTCTGCTATGTGGCGCGGTA
TTATCCCGTATTGACGCCGGGCAAGAGCAACTCGGTCGCCGCATACACTATTCTCAGAATGACTTGGTTG
AGTACTCACCAGTCACAGAAAAGCATCTTACGGATGGCATGACAGTAAGAGAATTATGCAGTGCTGCCAT
AACCATGAGTGATAACACTGCGGCCAACTTACTTCTGACAACGATCGGAGGACCGAAGGAGCTAACCGCT
TTTTTGCACAACATGGGGGATCATGTAACTCGCCTTGATCGTTGGGAACCGGAGCTGAATGAAGCCATAC
CAAACGACGAGCGTGACACCACGATGCCTGTAGCAATGGCAACAACGTTGCGCAAACTATTAACTGGCGA
ACTACTTACTCTAGCTTCCCGGCAACAATTAATAGACTGGATGGAGGCGGATAAAGTTGCAGGACCACTT
CTGCGCTCGGCCCTTCCGGCTGGCTGGTTTATTGCTGATAAATCTGGAGCCGGTGAGCGTGGGTCTCGCG
GTATCATTGCAGCACTGGGGCCAGATGGTAAGCCCTCCCGTATCGTAGTTATCTACACGACGGGGAGTCA
GGCAACTATGGATGAACGAAATAGACAGATCGCTGAGATAGGTGCCTCACTGATTAAGCATTGGTAACTG
TCAGACCAAGTTTACTCATATATACTTTAGATTGATTTAAAACTTCATTTTTAATTTAAAAGGATCTAGG
TGAAGATCCTTTTTGATAATCTCATGACCAAAATGCCTTAACGTGAGTTTTCGTTCCACTGAGCGTCAGA
CCCCGTAGAAAAGATCAAAGGATCTTCTTGAGATCCTTTTTTTCTGCGCGTAATCTGCTGCTTGCAAACA
AAAAAACCACCGCTACCAGCGGTGGTTTGTTTGCCGGATCAAGAGCTACCAACTCTTTTTCCGAAGGTAA
CTGGCTTCAGCAGAGCGCAGATACCAAATACTGTTCTTCTAGTGTAGCCGTAGTTAGGCCACCACTTCAA
GAACTCTGTAGCACCGCCTACATACCTCGCTCTGCTAATCCTGTTACCAGTGGCTGCTGCCAGTGGCGAT
AAGTCGTGTCTTACCGGGTTGGACTCAAGACGATAGTTACCGGATAAGGCGCAGCGGTCGGGCTGAACGG
GGGGTTCGTGCACACAGCCCAGCTTGGAGCGAACGACCTACACCGAACTGAGATACCTACAGCGTGAGCT
ATGAGAAAGCGCCACGCTTCCCGAAGGGAGAAAGGCGGACAGGTATCCGGTAAGCGGCAGGGTCGGAACA
GGAGAGCGCACGAGGGAGCTTCCAGGGGGAAACGCCTGGTATCTTTATAGTCCTGTCGGGTTTCGCCACC
TCTGACTTGAGCGTCGATTTTTGTGATGCTCGTCAGGGGGGCGGAGCCTATGGAAAAACGCCAGCAACGC
GGCCTTTTTACGGTTCCTGGCCTTTTGCTGGCCTTTTGCTCACATGTTCTTTCCTGCGTTATCCCCTGAT
TCTGTGGATAACCGTATTACCGCCTTTGAGTGAGCTGATACCGCTCGCCGCAGCCGAACGACCGAGCGCA
GCGAGTCAGTGAGCGAGGAAGCGGAAGAGCGCCCAATACGCAAACCGCCTCTCCCCGCGCGTTGGCCGAT
TCATTAATGCAGCTGGCACGACAGGTTTCCCGACTGGAAAGCGGGCAGTGAGCGCAACGCAATTAATGTG
AGTTAGCTCACTCATTAGGCACCCCAGGCTTTACACTTTATGCTTCCGGCTCGTATGTTGTGTGGAATTG
TGAGCGGATAACAATTTCACACAGGAAACAGCTATGACCATGATTACGCCAAGCGCGCAATTAACCCTCA
CTAAAGGGAACAAAAGCTGGAGCTCCACCGCGGTGGCGGCCGCTCTAGAACTAGTGGATCTGCTGGGCTT
GCTGAAGGTAGGGGGTCAAGAACCAGAGGTGTAAAGTACTTGAGTAATTTTACTTGATTACTGTACTTAA
GTATTATTTTTGGGGATTTTTACTTTACTTGAGTACAATTAAAAATCAATACTTTTACTTTTACTTAATT
ACATTTTTTTAGAAAAAAAAGTACTTTTTACTCCTTACAATTTTATTTACAGTCAAAAAGTACTTATTTT
TTGGAGATCACTTCATTCTATTTTCCCTTGCTATTACCAAACCAATTGAATTGCGCTGATGCCCAGTTTA
ATTTAAATGTTATTTATTCTGCCTATGAAAATCGTTTTCACATTATATGAAATTGGTCAGACATGTTCAT
TGGTCCTTTGGAAGTGACGTCATGTCACATCTATTACCACAATGCACAGCACCTTGACCTGGAAATTAGG
GAAATTATAACAGTCAATCAGTGGAAGAAAATGGAGGAAGTATGTGATTCATCAGCAGCTGCGAGCAGCA
CAGTCCAAAATCAGCCACAGGATCAAGAGCACCCGTGGCCGTATCTTCGCAGATCTGATCTAGAGGATCA
TAATCAGCCATACCACATTTGTAGAGGTTTTACTTGCTTTAAAAAACCTCCCACACCTCCCCCTGAACCT
GAAACATAAAATGAATGCAATTGTTGTTGTTAACTTGTTTATTGCAGCTTATAATGGTTACAAATAAAGC
AATAGCATCACAAATTTCACAAATAAAGCATTTTTTTCACTGCATTCTAGTTGTGGTTTGTCCAAACTCA
TCAATGTATCTTATCATGTCGATATCAAGTATACTTACATATGTTACTTGTAAAGCTCGTCCATGCCGAG
AGTGATCCCGGCGGCGGTCACGAACTCCAGCAGGACCATGTGATCGCGCTTCTCGTTGGGGTCTTTGCTC
AGGGCGGACTGGGTGCTCAGGTAGTGGTTGTCGGGCAGCAGCACGGGGCCGTCGCCGATGGGGGTGTTCT
GCTGGTAGTGGTCGGCGAGCTGCACGCCGCCGTCCTCGATGTTGTGGCGG
